Addgene plasmid #58225: pFGL822
Purpose: For fungal transformation via ATMT. Transformants to be selected by bialaphos resistance.
Depositing lab: Naweed Naqvi. Depositing organization: Temasek Life Sciences Laboratory. Publication: A series of vectors for fungal transformation. Sweigard JA, Chumley F, Carroll A, Farrall L, Valent B. Fungal Genetics Reports, 1997. Vol. 44, Article 19 10.4148/1941-4765.1287.
Backbone
  Vector backbone: pFGL815
  Modifications to backbone: Bialaphos resistance (Bar) cassette (0.9kb) has been cloned into pFGL815 (Addgene 52322) between Xba1 and Sal1 sites.
  Vector type: Bacterial Expression
  Selectable markers: Basta
Growth in bacteria
  Bacterial resistance: Kanamycin, 50 μg/mL
  Growth temperature: 37°C
  Growth strain: XL1 Blue
  Copy number: High Copy
Gene/Insert
  Gene/Insert name: phosphinothricin acetyl transferase (alt name: bialaphos resistance (Bar) gene)
  Species: Streptomyces sp.
  Insert size (bp): 945
  GenBank ID: AF013602
  Promoter: Aspergillus nidulans trpC promoter
  Cloning method: Restriction Enzyme; 5′ cloning site XhoI (destroyed during cloning); 3′ cloning site SalI (not destroyed)
  Sequencing primers: 5′ GATCCTCGAGTGATATTGAAGGAGCACTTTTTGGGC; 3′ CTGGTCGACCTAAATCTCGGTGACGGGCAGGACCGG
Resource information
  A portion of this plasmid was derived from a plasmid made by: pCB1530 from FGSC (Fungal Genetics Stock Center).
Terms and licenses: Academic/Nonprofit Terms; Industry Terms: Not Available to Industry
Depositor comments: Reference: Sweigard J, Chumley F, Carroll A, Farrall L, Valent B (1997) A series of vectors for fungal transformation. Fungal Genet Newsl 44: 52-53
How to cite: pFGL822 was a gift from Naweed Naqvi (Addgene plasmid # 58225 ; http://n2t.net/addgene:58225 ; RRID:Addgene_58225)
