[The description below was written by a language model from this plasmid's Addgene catalogue record and pLannotate feature annotations shown in this document.]
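Description:
pFGL822 is a binary T-DNA vector for transforming filamentous fungi by Agrobacterium tumefaciens-mediated transformation (ATMT), although the catalogue classes it generically as a bacterial expression vector. It was built from the backbone pFGL815 by inserting a roughly 0.9 kb bialaphos resistance cassette, taken from the fungal vector pCB1530. The record gives XbaI and SalI as the backbone sites in one field and an XhoI (destroyed)/SalI junction in another, so the exact 5′ cloning junction is not consistently stated. The 7.8 kb plasmid carries two replication systems. A ColE1/pMB1-type origin with the pBR322 bom region supports high-copy maintenance in E. coli. The pVS1 oriV, together with the RepA replication and StaA stability proteins, allows stable replication in Agrobacterium. In both bacterial hosts the plasmid is selected with kanamycin through an aminoglycoside phosphotransferase gene located outside the T-DNA.

The transferable region is delimited by the nopaline-type left and right border repeats. It contains the Streptomyces bar gene, which encodes phosphinothricin acetyltransferase, under the Aspergillus nidulans trpC promoter. The enzyme acetylates and so inactivates phosphinothricin, letting fungal transformants be selected on bialaphos or Basta (glufosinate). The cassette is flanked by remnants of a pUC18/19 polylinker and followed by a lacZα fragment. A CaMV polyadenylation signal also lies inside the left border, on the opposite strand. The polylinker remnants may offer sites for adding other sequences, such as gene-targeting flanks or expression cassettes, but the record does not describe specific downstream uses beyond fungal transformation with bialaphos selection.
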