Features (pLannotate 1.2.2; 16 found; start..end, strand, type, name):
      6..28      +  misc_feature   MCS (fragment): pUC18/19 multiple cloning site
     52..403     +  promoter       trpC promoter: promoter for Aspergillus nidulans trpC
    426..974     +  CDS            bar: PAT_STRHY - Experimental evidence at protein level: Swiss-Prot protein existence level 1. Inactivates phosphinothricin (PPT) by transfer of an acetyl group from acetyl CoA. Can also acetylate demethylphosphinothricin but not PTT or glutamate. This enzyme is an effector of phosphinothricin tripeptide (PTT or bialaphos) resistance. From Streptomyces hygroscopicus. Introduced by genetic manipulation and expressed in glufosinate-tolerant maize by Dekalb Genetics.
    978..1001    +  misc_feature   MCS (fragment): pUC18/19 multiple cloning site
   1004..1158    +  CDS            lacZα (fragment): LacZα fragment of β-galactosidase; lacZ fragment
   1224..1248    +  misc_feature   RB T-DNA repeat: right border repeat from nopaline C58 T-DNA
   1588..1989    +  CDS            Y4CG_SINFN (fragment): Protein inferred from homology: Swiss-Prot protein existence level 3. From Sinorhizobium fredii (strain NBRC 101917 / NGR234).
   2549..3178    +  CDS            pVS1 StaA: stability protein from the Pseudomonas plasmid pVS1 (Heeb et al., 2000)
   3611..4679    +  CDS            pVS1 RepA (fragment): replication protein from the Pseudomonas plasmid pVS1 (Heeb et al., 2000)
   4745..4939    +  rep_origin     pVS1 oriV: origin of replication for the Pseudomonas plasmid pVS1 (Heeb et al., 2000)
   5142..5181    +  CDS            rop (fragment): Rop protein, which maintains plasmids at low copy number; rop
   5283..5423    +  misc_feature   bom: basis of mobility region from pBR322
   5609..6197    -  rep_origin     ori: high-copy-number ColE1/pMB1/pBR322/pUC origin of replication
   6284..7078    -  CDS            KanR: aminoglycoside phosphotransferase; aphA-3; confers resistance to kanamycin
   7503..7527    +  misc_feature   LB T-DNA repeat: left border repeat from nopaline C58 T-DNA
   7605..7779    -  polyA_signal   CaMV poly(A) signal: cauliflower mosaic virus polyadenylation signal
>Addgene plasmid #58225 | pFGL822 | depositor full sequence | sequence record 115839 | pFGL822 sequence 7779 bps
CTCGAGAATTCGAGCTCGGTACCCGGGGGATCCACTAGTTCTAGAGTCGAGGATATTGAAGGAGCACTTT
TTGGGCTTGGCTGGAGCTAGTGGAGGTCAACAATGAATGCCTATTTTGGTTTAGTCGTCCAGGCGGTGAG
CACAAAATTTGTGTCGTTTGACAAGATGGTTCATTTAGGCAACTGGTCAGATCAGCCCCACTTGTAGCAG
TAGCGGCGGCGCTCGAAGTGTGACTCTTATTAGCAGACAGGAACGAGGACATTATTATCATCTGCTGCTT
GGTGCACGATAACTTGGTGCGTTTGTCAAGCAAGGTAAGTGAACGACCCGGTCATACCTTCTTAAGTTCG
CCCTTCCTCCCTTTATTTCAGATTCAATCTGACTTACCTATTCTACCCAAGCAACGCTTCGATTAGGAAG
TAACCATGAGCCCAGAACGACGCCCGGCCGACATCCGCCGTGCCACCGAGGCGGACATGCCGGCGGTCTG
CACCATCGTCAACCACTACATCGAGACAAGCACGGTCAACTTCCGTACCGAGCCGCAGGAACCGCAGGAG
TGGACGGACGACCTCGTCCGTCTGCGGGAGCGCTATCCCTGGCTCGTCGCCGAGGTGGACGGCGAGGTCG
CCGGCATCGCCTACGCGGGTCCCTGGAAGGCACGCAACGCCTACGACTGGACGGCCGAATCGACCGTGTA
CGTCTCCCCCCGCCACCAGCGGACGGGACTGGGCTCCACGCTCTACACCCACCTGCTGAAGTCCCTGGAG
GCACAGGGCTTCAAGAGCGTGGTCGCTGTCATCGGGCTGCCCAACGACCCGAGCGTGCGCATGCACGAGG
CGCTCGGATATGCCCCCCGCGGCATGCTGCGGGCGGCCGGCTTCAAGCACGGGAACTGGCATGACGTGGG
TTTCTGGCAGCTGGACTTCAGCCTGCCGGTTCCGCCCCGTCCGGTCCTGCCCGTCACCGAGATTTAGGTC
GACCTGCAGGCATGCAAGCTTGGCACTGGCCGTCGTTTTACAACGTCGTGACTGGGAAAACCCTGGCGTT
ACCCAACTTAATCGCCTTGCAGCACATCCCCCTTTCGCCAGCTGGCGTAATAGCGAAGAGGCCCGCACCG
ATCGCCCTTCCCAACAGTTGCGCAGCCTGAATGGCGAATGCTAGAGCAGCTTGAGCTTGGATCAGATTGT
CGTTTCCCGCCTTCAGTTTAAACTATCAGTGTTTGACAGGATATATTGGCGGGTAAACCTAAGAGAAAAG
AGCGTTTATTAGAATAATCGGATATTTAAAAGGGCGTGAAAAGGTTTATCCGTTGGTCCATTTGTATGTC
CATGCCAACCACAGGGTTCCCCTCGGGATCAAAGTACTTTGATCCAACCCCTCCGCTGCTATAGTGCAGT
CGGCTTCTGACGTTCAGTGCAGCCGTCTTCTGAAAACGACATGTCGCACAAGTCCTAAGTTACGCGACAG
GCTGCCGCCCTGCCCTTTTCCTGGCGTTTTCTTGTCGCGTGTTTTAGTCGCATAAAGTAGAATACTTGCG
ACTAGAACCGGAGACATTACGCCATGAACAAGAGCGCCGCCGCTGGCCTGCTGGGCTATGCCCGCGTCAG
CACCGACGACCAGGACTTGACCAACCAACGGGCCGAACTGCACGCGGCCGGCTGCACCAAGCTGTTTTCC
GAGAAGATCACCGGCACCAGGCGCGACCGCCCGGAGCTGGCCAGGATGCTTGACCACCTACGCCCTGGCG
ACGTTGTGACAGTGACCAGGCTAGACCGCCTGGCCCGCAGCACCCGCGACCTACTGGACATTGCCGAGCG
CATCCAGGAGGCCGGCGCGGGCCTGCGTAGCCTGGCAGAGCCGTGGGCCGACACCACCACGCCGGCCGGC
CGCATGGTGTTGACCGTGTTCGCCGGCATTGCCGAGTTCGAGCGTTCCCTAATCATCGACCGCACCCGGA
GCGGGCGCGAGGCCGCCAAGGCCCGAGGCGTGAAGTTTGGCCCCCGCCCTACCCTCACCCCGGCACAGAT
CGCGCACGCCCGCGAGCTGATCGACCAGGAAGGCCGCACCGTGAAAGAGGCGGCTGCACTGCTTGGCGTG
CATCGCTCGACCCTGTACCGCGCACTTGAGCGCAGCGAGGAAGTGACGCCCACCGAGGCCAGGCGGCGCG
GTGCCTTCCGTGAGGACGCATTGACCGAGGCCGACGCCCTGGCGGCCGCCGAGAATGAACGCCAAGAGGA
ACAAGCATGAAACCGCACCAGGACGGCCAGGACGAACCGTTTTTCATTACCGAAGAGATCGAGGCGGAGA
TGATCGCGGCCGGGTACGTGTTCGAGCCGCCCGCGCACGTCTCAACCGTGCGGCTGCATGAAATCCTGGC
CGGTTTGTCTGATGCCAAGCTGGCGGCCTGGCCGGCCAGCTTGGCCGCTGAAGAAACCGAGCGCCGCCGT
CTAAAAAGGTGATGTGTATTTGAGTAAAACAGCTTGCGTCATGCGGTCGCTGCGTATATGATGCGATGAG
TAAATAAACAAATACGCAAGGGGAACGCATGAAGGTTATCGCTGTACTTAACCAGAAAGGCGGGTCAGGC
AAGACGACCATCGCAACCCATCTAGCCCGCGCCCTGCAACTCGCCGGGGCCGATGTTCTGTTAGTCGATT
CCGATCCCCAGGGCAGTGCCCGCGATTGGGCGGCCGTGCGGGAAGATCAACCGCTAACCGTTGTCGGCAT
CGACCGCCCGACGATTGACCGCGACGTGAAGGCCATCGGCCGGCGCGACTTCGTAGTGATCGACGGAGCG
CCCCAGGCGGCGGACTTGGCTGTGTCCGCGATCAAGGCAGCCGACTTCGTGCTGATTCCGGTGCAGCCAA
GCCCTTACGACATATGGGCCACCGCCGACCTGGTGGAGCTGGTTAAGCAGCGCATTGAGGTCACGGATGG
AAGGCTACAAGCGGCCTTTGTCGTGTCGCGGGCGATCAAAGGCACGCGCATCGGCGGTGAGGTTGCCGAG
GCGCTGGCCGGGTACGAGCTGCCCATTCTTGAGTCCCGTATCACGCAGCGCGTGAGCTACCCAGGCACTG
CCGCCGCCGGCACAACCGTTCTTGAATCAGAACCCGAGGGCGACGCTGCCCGCGAGGTCCAGGCGCTGGC
CGCTGAAATTAAATCAAAACTCATTTGAGTTAATGAGGTAAAGAGAAAATGAGCAAAAGCACAAACACGC
TAAGTGCCGGCCGTCCGAGCGCACGCAGCAGCAAGGCTGCAACGTTGGCCAGCCTGGCAGACACGCCAGC
CATGAAGCGGGTCAACTTTCAGTTGCCGGCGGAGGATCACACCAAGCTGAAGATGTACGCGGTACGCCAA
GGCAAGACCATTACCGAGCTGCTATCTGAATACATCGCGCAGCTACCAGAGTAAATGAGCAAATGAATAA
ATGAGTAGATGAATTTTAGCGGCTAAAGGAGGCGGCATGGAAAATCAAGAACAACCAGGCACCGACGCCG
TGGAATGCCCCATGTGTGGAGGAACGGGCGGTTGGCCAGGCGTAAGCGGCTGGGTTGTCTGCCGGCCCTG
CAATGGCACTGGAACCCCCAAGCCCGAGGAATCGGCGTGACGGTCGCAAACCATCCGGCCCGGTACAAAT
CGGCGCGGCGCTGGGTGATGACCTGGTGGAGAAGTTGAAGGCCGCGCAGGCCGCCCAGCGGCAACGCATC
GAGGCAGAAGCACGCCCCGGTGAATCGTGGCAAGCGGCCGCTGATCGAATCCGCAAAGAATCCCGGCAAC
CGCCGGCAGCCGGTGCGCCGTCGATTAGGAAGCCGCCCAAGGGCGACGAGCAACCAGATTTTTTCGTTCC
GATGCTCTATGACGTGGGCACCCGCGATAGTCGCAGCATCATGGACGTGGCCGTTTTCCGTCTGTCGAAG
CGTGACCGACGAGCTGGCGAGGTGATCCGCTACGAGCTTCCAGACGGGCACGTAGAGGTTTCCGCAGGGC
CGGCCGGCATGGCCAGTGTGTGGGATTACGACCTGGTACTGATGGCGGTTTCCCATCTAACCGAATCCAT
GAACCGATACCGGGAAGGGAAGGGAGACAAGCCCGGCCGCGTGTTCCGTCCACACGTTGCGGACGTACTC
AAGTTCTGCCGGCGAGCCGATGGCGGAAAGCAGAAAGACGACCTGGTAGAAACCTGCATTCGGTTAAACA
CCACGCACGTTGCCATGCAGCGTACGAAGAAGGCCAAGAACGGCCGCCTGGTGACGGTATCCGAGGGTGA
AGCCTTGATTAGCCGCTACAAGATCGTAAAGAGCGAAACCGGGCGGCCGGAGTACATCGAGATCGAGCTA
GCTGATTGGATGTACCGCGAGATCACAGAAGGCAAGAACCCGGACGTGCTGACGGTTCACCCCGATTACT
TTTTGATCGATCCCGGCATCGGCCGTTTTCTCTACCGCCTGGCACGCCGCGCCGCAGGCAAGGCAGAAGC
CAGATGGTTGTTCAAGACGATCTACGAACGCAGTGGCAGCGCCGGAGAGTTCAAGAAGTTCTGTTTCACC
GTGCGCAAGCTGATCGGGTCAAATGACCTGCCGGAGTACGATTTGAAGGAGGAGGCGGGGCAGGCTGGCC
CGATCCTAGTCATGCGCTACCGCAACCTGATCGAGGGCGAAGCATCCGCCGGTTCCTAATGTACGGAGCA
GATGCTAGGGCAAATTGCCCTAGCAGGGGAAAAAGGTCGAAAAGGTCTCTTTCCTGTGGATAGCACGTAC
ATTGGGAACCCAAAGCCGTACATTGGGAACCGGAACCCGTACATTGGGAACCCAAAGCCGTACATTGGGA
ACCGGTCACACATGTAAGTGACTGATATAAAAGAGAAAAAAGGCGATTTTTCCGCCTAAAACTCTTTAAA
ACTTATTAAAACTCTTAAAACCCGCCTGGCCTGTGCATAACTGTCTGGCCAGCGCACAGCCGAAGAGCTG
CAAAAAGCGCCTACCCTTCGGTCGCTGCGCTCCCTACGCCCCGCCGCTTCGCGTCGGCCTATCGCGGCCG
CTGGCCGCTCAAAAATGGCTGGCCTACGGCCAGGCAATCTACCAGGGCGCGGACAAGCCGCGCCGTCGCC
ACTCGACCGCCGGCGCCCACATCAAGGCACCCTGCCTCGCGCGTTTCGGTGATGACGGTGAAAACCTCTG
ACACATGCAGCTCCCGGAGACGGTCACAGCTTGTCTGTAAGCGGATGCCGGGAGCAGACAAGCCCGTCAG
GGCGCGTCAGCGGGTGTTGGCGGGTGTCGGGGCGCAGCCATGACCCAGTCACGTAGCGATAGCGGAGTGT
ATACTGGCTTAACTATGCGGCATCAGAGCAGATTGTACTGAGAGTGCACCATATGCGGTGTGAAATACCG
CACAGATGCGTAAGGAGAAAATACCGCATCAGGCGCTCTTCCGCTTCCTCGCTCACTGACTCGCTGCGCT
CGGTCGTTCGGCTGCGGCGAGCGGTATCAGCTCACTCAAAGGCGGTAATACGGTTATCCACAGAATCAGG
GGATAACGCAGGAAAGAACATGTGAGCAAAAGGCCAGCAAAAGGCCAGGAACCGTAAAAAGGCCGCGTTG
CTGGCGTTTTTCCATAGGCTCCGCCCCCCTGACGAGCATCACAAAAATCGACGCTCAAGTCAGAGGTGGC
GAAACCCGACAGGACTATAAAGATACCAGGCGTTTCCCCCTGGAAGCTCCCTCGTGCGCTCTCCTGTTCC
GACCCTGCCGCTTACCGGATACCTGTCCGCCTTTCTCCCTTCGGGAAGCGTGGCGCTTTCTCATAGCTCA
CGCTGTAGGTATCTCAGTTCGGTGTAGGTCGTTCGCTCCAAGCTGGGCTGTGTGCACGAACCCCCCGTTC
AGCCCGACCGCTGCGCCTTATCCGGTAACTATCGTCTTGAGTCCAACCCGGTAAGACACGACTTATCGCC
ACTGGCAGCAGCCACTGGTAACAGGATTAGCAGAGCGAGGTATGTAGGCGGTGCTACAGAGTTCTTGAAG
TGGTGGCCTAACTACGGCTACACTAGAAGGACAGTATTTGGTATCTGCGCTCTGCTGAAGCCAGTTACCT
TCGGAAAAAGAGTTGGTAGCTCTTGATCCGGCAAACAAACCACCGCTGGTAGCGGTGGTTTTTTTGTTTG
CAAGCAGCAGATTACGCGCAGAAAAAAAGGATCTCAAGAAGATCCTTTGATCTTTTCTACGGGGTCTGAC
GCTCAGTGGAACGAAAACTCACGTTAAGGGATTTTGGTCATGCATTCTAGGTACTAAAACAATTCATCCA
GTAAAATATAATATTTTATTTTCTCCCAATCAGGCTTGATCCCCAGTAAGTCAAAAAATAGCTCGACATA
CTGTTCTTCCCCGATATCCTCCCTGATCGACCGGACGCAGAAGGCAATGTCATACCACTTGTCCGCCCTG
CCGCTTCTCCCAAGATCAATAAAGCCACTTACTTTGCCATCTTTCACAAAGATGTTGCTGTCTCCCAGGT
CGCCGTGGGAAAAGACAAGTTCCTCTTCGGGCTTTTCCGTCTTTAAAAAATCATACAGCTCGCGCGGATC
TTTAAATGGAGTGTCTTCTTCCCAGTTTTCGCAATCCACATCGGCCAGATCGTTATTCAGTAAGTAATCC
AATTCGGCTAAGCGGCTGTCTAAGCTATTCGTATAGGGACAATCCGATATGTCGATGGAGTGAAAGAGCC
TGATGCACTCCGCATACAGCTCGATAATCTTTTCAGGGCTTTGTTCATCTTCATACTCTTCCGAGCAAAG
GACGCCATCGGCCTCACTCATGAGCAGATTGCTCCAGCCATCATGCCGTTCAAAGTGCAGGACCTTTGGA
ACAGGCAGCTTTCCTTCCAGCCATAGCATCATGTCCTTTTCCCGTTCCACATCATAGGTGGTCCCTTTAT
ACCGGCTGTCCGTCATTTTTAAATATAGGTTTTCATTTTCTCCCACCAGCTTATATACCTTAGCAGGAGA
CATTCCTTCCGTATCTTTTACGCAGCGGTATTTTTCGATCAGTTTTTTCAATTCCGGTGATATTCTCATT
TTAGCCATTTATTATTTCCTTCCTCTTTTCTACAGTATTTAAAGATACCCCAAGAAGCTAATTATAACAA
GACGAACTCCAATTCACTGTTCCTTGCATTCTAAAACCTTAAATACCAGAAAACAGCTTTTTCAAAGTTG
TTTTCAAAGTTGGCGTATAACATAGTATCGACGGAGCCGATTTTGAAACCGCGGTGATCACAGGCAGCAA
CGCTCTGTCATCGTTACAATCAACATGCTACCCTCCGCGAGATCATCCGTGTTTCAAACCCGGCAGCTTA
GTTGCCGTTCTTCCGAATAGCATCGGTAACATGAGCAAAGTCTGCCGCCTTACAACGGCTCTCCCGCTGA
CGCCGTCCCGGACTGATGGGCTGCCTGTATCGAGTGGTGATTTTGTGCCGAGCTGCCGGTCGGGGAGCTG
TTGGCTGGCTGGTGGCAGGATATATTGTGGTGTAAACAAATTGACGCTTAGACAACTTAATAACACATTG
CGGACGTTTTTAATGTACTGAATTAACGCCGAATTAATTCGGGGGATCTGGATTTTAGTACTGGATTTTG
GTTTTAGGAATTAGAAATTTTATTGATAGAAGTATTTTACAAATACAAATACATACTAAGGGTTTCTTAT
ATGCTCAACACATGAGCGAAACCCTATAGGAACCCTAATTCCCTTATCTGGGAACTACTCACACATTATT
ATGGAGAAA
