>Addgene plasmid #58225 | pFGL822 | depositor partial sequence | sequence record 89709 | Bar cassette (945bp_Xba1_Sal1)
TCTAGAGTCGAGGATATTGAAGGAGCACTTTTTGGGCTTGGCTGGAGCTAGTGGAGGTCAACAATGAATG
CCTATTTTGGTTTAGTCGTCCAGGCGGTGAGCACAAAATTTGTGTCGTTTGACAAGATGGTTCATTTAGG
CAACTGGTCAGATCAGCCCCACTTGTAGCAGTAGCGGCGGCGCTCGAAGTGTGACTCTTATTAGCAGACA
GGAACGAGGACATTATTATCATCTGCTGCTTGGTGCACGATAACTTGGTGCGTTTGTCAAGCAAGGTAAG
TGAACGACCCGGTCATACCTTCTTAAGTTCGCCCTTCCTCCCTTTATTTCAGATTCAATCTGACTTACCT
ATTCTACCCAAGCAACGCTTCGATTAGGAAGTAACCATGAGCCCAGAACGACGCCCGGCCGACATCCGCC
GTGCCACCGAGGCGGACATGCCGGCGGTCTGCACCATCGTCAACCACTACATCGAGACAAGCACGGTCAA
CTTCCGTACCGAGCCGCAGGAACCGCAGGAGTGGACGGACGACCTCGTCCGTCTGCGGGAGCGCTATCCC
TGGCTCGTCGCCGAGGTGGACGGCGAGGTCGCCGGCATCGCCTACGCGGGTCCCTGGAAGGCACGCAACG
CCTACGACTGGACGGCCGAATCGACCGTGTACGTCTCCCCCCGCCACCAGCGGACGGGACTGGGCTCCAC
GCTCTACACCCACCTGCTGAAGTCCCTGGAGGCACAGGGCTTCAAGAGCGTGGTCGCTGTCATCGGGCTG
CCCAACGACCCGAGCGTGCGCATGCACGAGGCGCTCGGATATGCCCCCCGCGGCATGCTGCGGGCGGCCG
GCTTCAAGCACGGGAACTGGCATGACGTGGGTTTCTGGCAGCTGGACTTCAGCCTGCCGGTTCCGCCCCG
TCCGGTCCTGCCCGTCACCGAGATTTAGGTCGAC
