>Addgene plasmid #58225 | pFGL822 | addgene partial sequence | sequence record 113910 | LB-F1 5'-gtggtgtaaacaaattgacgc-3'
CGCCGAATTAATTCGGGGGATCTGGATTTTAGTACTGGATTTTGGTTTTAGGAATTAGAAATTTTATTGA
TAGAAGTATTTTACAAATACAAATACATACTAAGGGTTTCTTATATGCTCAACACATGAGCGAAACCCTA
TAGGAACCCTAATTCCCTTATCTGGGAACTACTCACACATTATTATGGAGAAACTCGAGAATTCGAGCTC
GGTACCCGGGGGATCCACTAGTTCTAGAGTCGAGGATATTGAAGGAGCACTTTTTGGGCTTGGCTGGAGC
TAGTGGAGGTCAACAATGAATGCCTATTTTGGTTTAGTCGTCCAGGCGGTGAGCACAAAATTTGTGTCGT
TTGACAAGATGGTTCATTTAGGCAACTGGTCAGATCAGCCCCACTTGTAGCAGTAGCGGCGGCGCTCGAA
GTGTGACTCTTATTAGCAGACAGGAACGAGGACATTATTATCATCTGCTGCTTGGTGCACGATAACTTGG
TGCGTTTGTCAAGCAAGGTAAGTGAACGACCCGGTCATACCTTCTTAAGTTCGCCCTTCCTCCCTTTATT
TCAGATTCAATCTGACTTACCTATTCTACCCAAGCAACGCTTCGATTAGGAAGTAACCATGAGCCCAGAA
CGACGCCCGGCCGACATCCGCCGTGCCACCGAGGCGGACATGCCGGCGGTCTGCACCATCGTCAACCACT
ACATCGA
