>Addgene plasmid #58225 | pFGL822 | addgene partial sequence | sequence record 113911 | M13-F20 5'-TGTAAAACGACGGCCAGT-3'
TCTCGGTGACGGGCAGGACCGGACGGGGCGGAACCGGCAGGCTGAAGTCCAGCTGCCAGAAACCCACGTC
ATGCCAGTTCCCGTGCTTGAAGCCGGCCGCCCGCAGCATGCCGCGGGGGGCATATCCGAGCGCCTCGTGC
ATGCGCACGCTCGGGTCGTTGGGCAGCCCGATGACAGCGACCACGCTCTTGAAGCCCTGTGCCTCCAGGG
ACTTCAGCAGGTGGGTGTAGAGCGTGGAGCCCAGTCCCGTCCGCTGGTGGCGGGGGGAGACGTACACGGT
CGATTCGGCCGTCCAGTCGTAGGCGTTGCGTGCCTTCCAGGGACCCGCGTAGGCGATGCCGGCGACCTCG
CCGTCCACCTCGGCGACGAGCCAGGGATAGCGCTCCCGCAGACGGACGAGGTCGTCCGTCCACTCCTGCG
GTTCCTGCGGCTCGGTACGGAAGTTGACCGTGCTTGTCTCGATGTAGTGGTTGACGATGGTGCAGACCGC
CGGCATGTCCGCCTCGGTGGCACGGCGGATGTCGGCCGGGCGTCGTTCTGGGCTCATGGTTACTTCCTAA
TCGAAGCGTTGCTTGGGTAG
